Addgene plasmid #82518: pTRIPZ (M)-HT-NLS
Purpose: Lentivirus vector. Expresses Halotag proteins with nuclear localization signal in mammalian cells.
Depositing lab: Xiaojun Ren. Depositing organization: University of Colorado, Denver.
Backbone
  Vector backbone: pTRIPZ (M)
  Total vector size (bp): 13162
  Vector type: Mammalian Expression, Lentiviral
  Selectable markers: Puromycin
Growth in bacteria
  Bacterial resistance: Ampicillin, 100 μg/mL
  Growth temperature: 37°C
  Growth strain: NEB Stable
  Copy number: High Copy
Gene/Insert
  Gene/Insert name: Nuclear localizaition sequence (alt name: NLS)
  Species: Synthetic
  Promoter: CMV
  Cloning method: Restriction Enzyme; 5′ cloning site EcoR1 (unknown if destroyed); 3′ cloning site Sbf1 (unknown if destroyed)
  Sequencing primers: 5′ GCCGATCAGGTCCGGGTTGTCTTCT; 3′ cacggcgagcgctgccacgtcagac
Terms and licenses: Academic/Nonprofit Terms; Industry Terms: Not Available to Industry
How to cite: pTRIPZ (M)-HT-NLS was a gift from Xiaojun Ren (Addgene plasmid # 82518 ; http://n2t.net/addgene:82518 ; RRID:Addgene_82518)
