[The description below was written by a language model from this plasmid's Addgene catalogue record and pLannotate feature annotations shown in this document.]
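Description:
pTRIPZ (M)-HT-NLS is a 13,162 bp HIV-1-based lentiviral vector built on the modified pTRIPZ (M) backbone for expressing a HaloTag protein carrying a synthetic nuclear localization signal in mammalian cells. In bacteria it is maintained as a high-copy plasmid through a ColE1/pUC-type origin with ampicillin resistance. An f1 origin and an EM7-driven bleomycin/Zeocin resistance gene are also annotated. The viral portion has the usual transfer-vector elements: a truncated 5' LTR, the Ψ packaging signal with a gag fragment, the RRE for Rev-dependent RNA export, cPPT/CTS, WPRE to boost transcript expression, and a ΔU3 self-inactivating 3' LTR. Outside the LTRs, the table also shows an SV40 promoter followed by a fragment of a hygromycin resistance gene, which appears to be a backbone remnant.

The catalogue lists the promoter as CMV, but the feature table places the HaloTag coding sequence downstream of a tight TRE promoter fragment, which consists of tet operator repeats fused to a minimal CMV promoter. Expression should therefore be doxycycline-inducible rather than constitutive. The required activator is supplied in cis: a human UbC promoter drives rtTA3, followed by an EMCV IRES and the puromycin resistance gene, so transduced cells can be selected with puromycin and already contain the Tet-On component. The NLS itself is not annotated separately. It was cloned between EcoRI and SbfI sites and presumably lies in the short interval after HaloTag.

HaloTag binds chloroalkane ligands covalently, so the construct gives a nuclear-targeted protein that can be labelled with fluorescent dyes. This would suit it to use as a reference or control in live-cell imaging, although the record states no purpose beyond expression.
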