Features (pLannotate 1.2.2; 33 found; start..end, strand, type, name):
    377..634     +  LTR            5' LTR (truncated): truncated 5' long terminal repeat (LTR) from HIV-1
    681..806     +  misc_feature   HIV-1 Ψ: packaging signal of human immunodeficiency virus type 1
    790..1128    +  CDS            HIV-1 gag (fragment): gag protein from human immunodeficiency virus 1; gag
   1303..1536    +  misc_feature   RRE: The Rev response element (RRE) of HIV-1 allows for Rev-dependent mRNA export from the nucleus to the cytoplasm.
   1913..2013    +  CDS            Rev (fragment): human immunodeficiency virus 1 (HIV-1) Rev protein; rev; enhances nuclear export of unspliced and incompletely spliced viral mRNAs
   2063..2180    +  misc_feature   cPPT/CTS: central polypurine tract and central termination sequence of HIV-1
   2245..2619    -  CDS            BleoR: antibiotic-binding protein; Sh ble from Streptoalloteichus hindustanus; confers resistance to bleomycin, phleomycin, and Zeocin™
   2639..2686    -  promoter       EM7 promoter: synthetic bacterial promoter&nbsp
   2713..2991    +  promoter       tight TRE promoter (fragment): Tet-responsive promoter PTight, consisting of seven tet operator sequences followed by the minimal CMV promoter
   3014..3904    +  CDS            HaloTag®: modified bacterial dehalogenase that forms covalent bonds with chloroalkane derivatives
   3980..5191    +  promoter       UbC promoter: human ubiquitin C promoter
   5210..5917    +  CDS            rtTA3: reverse tetracycline transactivator 3 activates expression from Tet-responsive promoters in the presence of doxycycline
   5940..6512    +  misc_feature   IRES: internal ribosome entry site (IRES) of the encephalomyocarditis virus (EMCV)
   6521..7117    +  CDS            PuroR: puromycin N-acetyltransferase; pac from Streptomyces alboniger; confers resistance to puromycin
   7133..7721    +  misc_feature   WPRE: woodchuck hepatitis virus posttranscriptional regulatory element
   7738..7926    +  CDS            nef (fragment): NEF_HV1Z2 - Experimental evidence at protein level: Swiss-Prot protein existence level 1. Extracellular Nef protein targets CD4(+) T-lymphocytes for apoptosis by interacting with CXCR4 surface receptors. From Human immunodeficiency virus type 1 group M subtype D (isolate Z2/CDC-Z34) (HIV-1).
   7928..8161    +  LTR            3' LTR (ΔU3): self-inactivating 3' long terminal repeat (LTR) from HIV-1
   8268..8492    +  polyA_signal   bGH poly(A) signal: bovine growth hormone polyadenylation signal
   8496..8517    +  promoter       SV40 promoter (fragment): SV40 enhancer and early promoter
   8538..8966    +  rep_origin     f1 ori (sequence partly withheld): f1 bacteriophage origin of replication; arrow indicates direction of (+) strand synthesis
   8980..9309    +  promoter       SV40 promoter: SV40 enhancer and early promoter
   9358..10387   +  CDS            HygR (fragment): aminoglycoside phosphotransferase from E. coli; aph(4)-Ia; confers resistance to hygromycin
  10397..10522   +  CDS            ble (fragment): BLE_KLEPN - Experimental evidence at protein level: Swiss-Prot protein existence level 1. Binding protein with a strong affinity to the bleomycin family of antibiotics. Binds to CL990; an antimitotic-antibiotic compound. From Klebsiella pneumoniae.
  10517..10638   +  polyA_signal   SV40 poly(A) signal: SV40 polyadenylation signal
  10709..10731   -  protein_bind   lac operator (fragment): The lac repressor binds to the lac operator to inhibit transcription in E. coli. This inhibition can be relieved by adding lactose or isopropyl-β-D-thiogalactopyranoside (IPTG). lac repressor encoded by lacI
  10735..10765   -  promoter       lac promoter: promoter for the E. coli lac operon
  10780..10801   -  protein_bind   CAP binding site: CAP binding activates transcription in the presence of cAMP. E. coli catabolite activator protein
  10814..10906   -  CDS            lacI (fragment): lac repressor; lacI; The lac repressor binds to the lac operator to inhibit transcription in E. coli. This inhibition can be relieved by adding lactose or isopropyl-β-D-thiogalactopyranoside (IPTG).
  11089..11677   -  rep_origin     ori: high-copy-number ColE1/pMB1/pBR322/pUC origin of replication
  11848..12708   -  CDS            AmpR: β-lactamase; bla; confers resistance to ampicillin, carbenicillin, and related antibiotics
  12709..12813   -  promoter       AmpR promoter: bla
  12861..12995   +  polyA_signal   SV40 poly(A) signal: SV40 polyadenylation signal
  13162..329     +  CDS            nef (fragment) (across the origin): NEF_HV1BR - Experimental evidence at protein level: Swiss-Prot protein existence level 1. Extracellular Nef protein targets CD4(+) T-lymphocytes for apoptosis by interacting with CXCR4 surface receptors (PubMed:14990729). From Human immunodeficiency virus type 1 group M subtype B (isolate BRU/LAI) (HIV-1).
>Addgene plasmid #82518 | pTRIPZ (M)-HT-NLS | depositor full sequence | sequence record 156794 | pTRIPZ (M) HT-NLS
TGGAAGGGCTAATTCACTCCCAAAGAAGACAAGATATCCTTGATCTGTGGATCTACCACACACAAGGCTA
CTTCCCTGATTAGCAGAACTACACACCAGGGCCAGGGGTCAGATATCCACTGACCTTTGGATGGTGCTAC
AAGCTAGTACCAGTTGAGCCAGATAAGGTAGAAGAGGCCAATAAAGGAGAGAACACCAGCTTGTTACACC
CTGTGAGCCTGCATGGGATGGATGACCCGGAGAGAGAAGTGTTAGAGTGGAGGTTTGACAGCCGCCTAGC
ATTTCATCACGTGGCCCGAGAGCTGCATCCGGAGTACTTCAAGAACTGCTGATATCGAGCTTGCTACAAG
GGACTTTCCGCTGGGGACTTTCCAGGGAGGCGTGGCCTGGGCGGGACTGGGGAGTGGCGAGCCCTCAGAT
CCTGCATATAAGCAGCTGCTTTTTGCCTGTACTGGGTCTCTCTGGTTAGACCAGATCTGAGCCTGGGAGC
TCTCTGGCTAACTAGGGAACCCACTGCTTAAGCCTCAATAAAGCTTGCCTTGAGTGCTTCAAGTAGTGTG
TGCCCGTCTGTTGTGTGACTCTGGTAACTAGAGATCCCTCAGACCCTTTTAGTCAGTGTGGAAAATCTCT
AGCAGTGGCGCCCGAACAGGGACTTGAAAGCGAAAGGGAAACCAGAGGAGCTCTCTCGACGCAGGACTCG
GCTTGCTGAAGCGCGCACGGCAAGAGGCGAGGGGCGGCGACTGGTGAGTACGCCAAAAATTTTGACTAGC
GGAGGCTAGAAGGAGAGAGATGGGTGCGAGAGCGTCAGTATTAAGCGGGGGAGAATTAGATCGCGATGGG
AAAAAATTCGGTTAAGGCCAGGGGGAAAGAAAAAATATAAATTAAAACATATAGTATGGGCAAGCAGGGA
GCTAGAACGATTCGCAGTTAATCCTGGCCTGTTAGAAACATCAGAAGGCTGTAGACAAATACTGGGACAG
CTACAACCATCCCTTCAGACAGGATCAGAAGAACTTAGATCATTATATAATACAGTAGCAACCCTCTATT
GTGTGCATCAAAGGATAGAGATAAAAGACACCAAGGAAGCTTTAGACAAGATAGAGGAAGAGCAAAACAA
AAGTAAGACCACCGCACAGCAAGCGGCCGGCCGCTGATCTTCAGACCTGGAGGAGGAGATATGAGGGACA
ATTGGAGAAGTGAATTATATAAATATAAAGTAGTAAAAATTGAACCATTAGGAGTAGCACCCACCAAGGC
AAAGAGAAGAGTGGTGCAGAGAGAAAAAAGAGCAGTGGGAATAGGAGCTTTGTTCCTTGGGTTCTTGGGA
GCAGCAGGAAGCACTATGGGCGCAGCGTCAATGACGCTGACGGTACAGGCCAGACAATTATTGTCTGGTA
TAGTGCAGCAGCAGAACAATTTGCTGAGGGCTATTGAGGCGCAACAGCATCTGTTGCAACTCACAGTCTG
GGGCATCAAGCAGCTCCAGGCAAGAATCCTGGCTGTGGAAAGATACCTAAAGGATCAACAGCTCCTGGGG
ATTTGGGGTTGCTCTGGAAAACTCATTTGCACCACTGCTGTGCCTTGGAATGCTAGTTGGAGTAATAAAT
CTCTGGAACAGATTTGGAATCACACGACCTGGATGGAGTGGGACAGAGAAATTAACAATTACACAAGCTT
AATACACTCCTTAATTGAAGAATCGCAAAACCAGCAAGAAAAGAATGAACAAGAATTATTGGAATTAGAT
AAATGGGCAAGTTTGTGGAATTGGTTTAACATAACAAATTGGCTGTGGTATATAAAATTATTCATAATGA
TAGTAGGAGGCTTGGTAGGTTTAAGAATAGTTTTTGCTGTACTTTCTATAGTGAATAGAGTTAGGCAGGG
ATATTCACCATTATCGTTTCAGACCCACCTCCCAACCCCGAGGGGACCCGACAGGCCCGAAGGAATAGAA
GAAGAAGGTGGAGAGAGAGACAGAGACAGATCCATTCGATTAGTGAACGGATCGGCACTGCGTGCGCCAA
TTCTGCAGACAAATGGCAGTATTCATCCACAATTTTAAAAGAAAAGGGGGGATTGGGGGGTACAGTGCAG
GGGAAAGAATAGTAGACATAATAGCAACAGACATACAAACTAAAGAATTACAAAAACAAATTACAAAAAT
TCAAAATTTTCGGGTTTATTACAGGGACAGCAGAGATCCAGTTTGGTTAGTACCGGGCCCGCTCTAGTCC
GGAATCAGTCCTGCTCCTCGGCCACGAAGTGCACGCAGTTGCCGGCCGGGTCGCGCAGGGCGAACTCCCG
CCCCCACGGCTGCTCGCCGATCTCGGTCATGGCCGGCCCGGAGGCGTCCCGGAAGTTCGTGGACACGACC
TCCGACCACTCGGCGTACAGCTCGTCCAGGCCGCGCACCCACACCCAGGCCAGGGTGTTGTCCGGCACCA
CCTGGTCCTGGACCGCGCTGATGAACAGGGTCACGTCGTCCCGGACCACACCGGCGAAGTCGTCCTCCAC
GAAGTCCCGGGAGAACCCGAGCCGGTCGGTCCAGAACTCGACCGCTCCGGCGACGTCGCGCGCGGTGAGC
ACCGGAACGGCACTGGTCAACTTGGCCATGGTGGCCCTCCTATAGTGAGTCGTATTATACTATGCCGATA
TACTATGCCGATGATTAATTGTCAACACGTGCTGCAGGTCCGAGGTTCTAGACGAGTTTACTCCCTATCA
GTGATAGAGAACGATGTCGAGTTTACTCCCTATCAGTGATAGAGAACGTATGTCGAGTTTACTCCCTATC
AGTGATAGAGAACGTATGTCGAGTTTACTCCCTATCAGTGATAGAGAACGTATGTCGAGTTTATCCCTAT
CAGTGATAGAGAACGTATGTCGAGTTTACTCCCTATCAGTGATAGAGAACGTATGTCGAGGTAGGCGTGT
ACGGTGGGAGGCCTATATAAGCAGAGCTCGTTTAGTGAACCGTCAGATCGCACCGGTCCGCTCGAGGGCC
ACCATGGCAGAAATCGGTACTGGCTTTCCATTCGACCCCCATTATGTGGAAGTCCTGGGCGAGCGCATGC
ACTACGTCGATGTTGGTCCGCGCGATGGCACCCCTGTGCTGTTCCTGCACGGTAACCCGACCTCCTCCTA
CGTGTGGCGCAACATCATCCCGCATGTTGCACCGACCCATCGCTGCATTGCTCCAGACCTGATCGGTATG
GGCAAATCCGACAAACCAGACCTGGGTTATTTCTTCGACGACCACGTCCGCTTCATGGATGCCTTCATCG
AAGCCCTGGGTCTGGAAGAGGTCGTCCTGGTCATTCACGACTGGGGCTCCGCTCTGGGTTTCCACTGGGC
CAAGCGCAATCCAGAGCGCGTCAAAGGTATTGCATTTATGGAGTTCATCCGCCCTATCCCGACCTGGGAC
GAATGGCCAGAATTTGCCCGCGAGACCTTCCAGGCCTTCCGCACCACCGACGTCGGCCGCAAGCTGATCA
TCGATCAGAACGTTTTTATCGAGGGTACGCTGCCGATGGGTGTCGTCCGCCCGCTGACTGAAGTCGAGAT
GGACCATTACCGCGAGCCGTTCCTGAATCCTGTTGACCGCGAGCCACTGTGGCGCTTCCCAAACGAGCTG
CCAATCGCCGGTGAGCCAGCGAACATCGTCGCGCTGGTCGAAGAATACATGGACTGGCTGCACCAGTCCC
CTGTCCCGAAGCTGCTGTTCTGGGGCACCCCAGGCGTTCTGATCCCACCGGCCGAAGCCGCTCGCCTGGC
CAAAAGCCTGCCTAACTGCAAGGCTGTGGACATCGGCCCGGGTCTGAATCTGCTGCAAGAAGACAACCCG
GACCTGATCGGCAGCGAGATCGCGCGCTGGCTGTCGACGCTCGAGATTTCCGGCGCGAATTCCTGCAGGC
CCAAGAAAAAACGCAAGGTGGAAGATCCTAAGAAAAAGCGGAAAGTGGACTGAACGCGTGGCCTCCGCGC
CGGGTTTTGGCGCCTCCCGCGGGCGCCCCCCTCCTCACGGCGAGCGCTGCCACGTCAGACGAAGGGCGCA
GCGAGCGTCCTGATCCTTCCGCCCGGACGCTCAGGACAGCGGCCCGCTGCTCATAAGACTCGGCCTTAGA
ACCCCAGTATCAGCAGAAGGACATTTTAGGACGGGACTTGGGTGACTCTAGGGCACTGGTTTTCTTTCCA
GAGAGCGGAACAGGCGAGGAAAAGTAGTCCCTTCTCGGCGATTCTGCGGAGGGATCTCCGTGGGGCGGTG
AACGCCGATGATTATATAAGGACGCGCCGGGTGTGGCACAGCTAGTTCCGTCGCAGCCGGGATTTGGGTC
GCGGTTCTTGTTTGTGGATCGCTGTGATCGTCACTTGGTGAGTAGCGGGCTGCTGGGCTGGCCGGGGCTT
TCGTGGCCGCCGGGCCGCTCGGTGGGACGGAAGCGTGTGGAGAGACCGCCAAGGGCTGTAGTCTGGGTCC
GCGAGCAAGGTTGCCCTGAACTGGGGGTTGGGGGGAGCGCAGCAAAATGGCGGCTGTTCCCGAGTCTTGA
ATGGAAGACGCTTGTGAGGCGGGCTGTGAGGTCGTTGAAACAAGGTGGGGGGCATGGTGGGCGGCAAGAA
CCCAAGGTCTTGAGGCCTTCGCTAATGCGGGAAAGCTCTTATTCGGGTGAGATGGGCTGGGGCACCATCT
GGGGACCCTGACGTGAAGTTTGTCACTGACTGGAGAACTCGGTTTGTCGTCTGTTGCGGGGGCGGCAGTT
ATGGCGGTGCCGTTGGGCAGTGCACCCGTACCTTTGGGAGCGCGCGCCCTCGTCGTGTCGTGACGTCACC
CGTTCTGTTGGCTTATAATGCAGGGTGGGGCCACCTGCCGGTAGGTGTGCGGTAGGCTTTTCTCCGTCGC
AGGACGCAGGGTTCGGGCCTAGGGTAGGCTCTCCTGAATCGACAGGCGCCGGACCTCTGGTGAGGGGAGG
GATAAGTGAGGCGTCAGTTTCTTTGGTCGGTTTTATGTACCTATCTTCTTAAGTAGCTGAAGCTCCGGTT
TTGAACTATGCGCTCGGGGTTGGCGAGTGTGTTTTGTGAAGTTTTTTAGGCACCTTTTGAAATGTAATCA
TTTGGGTCAATATGTAATTTTCAGTGTTAGACTAGTAAATTGTCCGCTAAATTCTGGCCGTTTTTGGCTT
TTTTGTTAGACGCTAGCGGATCCGCCACCATGTCTAGGCTGGACAAGAGCAAAGTCATAAACGGAGCTCT
GGAATTACTCAATGGTGTCGGTATCGAAGGCCTGACGACAAGGAAACTCGCTCAAAAGCTGGGAGTTGAG
CAGCCTACCCTGTACTGGCACGTGAAGAACAAGCGGGCCCTGCTCGATGCCCTGCCAATCGAGATGCTGG
ACAGGCATCATACCCACTTCTGCCCCCTGGAAGGCGAGTCATGGCAAGACTTTCTGCGGAACAACGCCAA
GTCATACCGCTGTGCTCTCCTCTCACATCGCGACGGGGCTAAAGTGCATCTCGGCACCCGCCCAACAGAG
AAACAGTACGAAACCCTGGAAAATCAGCTCGCGTTCCTGTGTCAGCAAGGCTTCTCCCTGGAGAACGCAC
TGTACGCTCTGTCCGCCGTGGGCCACTTTACACTGGGCTGCGTATTGGAGGAACAGGAGCATCAAGTAGC
AAAAGAGGAAAGAGAGACACCTACCACCGATTCTATGCCCCCACTTCTGAGACAAGCAATTGAGCTGTTC
GACCGGCAGGGAGCCGAACCTGCCTTCCTTTTCGGCCTGGAACTAATCATATGTGGCCTGGAGAAACAGC
TAAAGTGCGAAAGCGGCGGGCCGACCGACGCCCTTGACGATTTTGACTTAGACATGCTCCCAGCCGATGC
CCTTGACGATTTTGACCTTGACATGCTCCCCGGGTAAGGATCCGCGGCCGCAAATTCCGCCCCTCTCCCT
CCCCCCCCCCTAACGTTACTGGCCGAAGCCGCTTGGAATAAGGCCGGTGTGCGTTTGTCTATATGTTATT
TTCCACCATATTGCCGTCTTTTGGCAATGTGAGGGCCCGGAAACCTGGCCCTGTCTTCTTGACGAGCATT
CCTAGGGGTCTTTCCCCTCTCGCCAAAGGAATGCAAGGTCTGTTGAATGTCGTGAAGGAAGCAGTTCCTC
TGGAAGCTTCTTGAAGACAAACAACGTCTGTAGCGACCCTTTGCAGGCAGCGGAACCCCCCACCTGGCGA
CAGGTGCCTCTGCGGCCAAAAGCCACGTGTATAAGATACACCTGCAAAGGCGGCACAACCCCAGTGCCAC
GTTGTGAGTTGGATAGTTGTGGAAAGAGTCAAATGGCTCTCCTCAAGCGTATTCAACAAGGGGCTGAAGG
ATGCCCAGAAGGTACCCCATTGTATGGGATCTGATCTGGGGCCTCGGTGCACATGCTTTACATGTGTTTA
GTCGAGGTTAAAAAAACGTCTAGGCCCCCCGAACCACGGGGACGTGGTTTTCCTTTGAAAAACACGATAA
TACCATGGCCACCGAGTACAAGCCCACGGTGCGCCTCGCCACCCGCGACGACGTCCCCCGGGCCGTACGC
ACCCTCGCCGCCGCGTTCGCCGACTACCCCGCCACGCGCCACACCGTCGACCCGGACCGCCACATCGAGC
GGGTCACCGAGCTGCAAGAACTCTTCCTCACGCGCGTCGGGCTCGACATCGGCAAGGTGTGGGTCGCGGA
CGACGGCGCCGCGGTGGCGGTCTGGACCACGCCGGAGAGCGTCGAAGCGGGGGCGGTGTTCGCCGAGATC
GGCTCGCGCATGGCCGAGTTGAGCGGTTCCCGGCTGGCCGCGCAGCAACAGATGGAAGGCCTCCTGGCGC
CGCACCGGCCCAAGGAGCCCGCGTGGTTCCTGGCCACCGTCGGCGTCTCGCCCGACCACCAGGGCAAGGG
TCTGGGCAGCGCCGTCGTGCTCCCCGGAGTGGAGGCGGCCGAGCGCGCTGGGGTGCCCGCCTTCCTGGAG
ACCTCCGCGCCCCGCAACCTCCCCTTCTACGAGCGGCTCGGCTTCACCGTCACCGCCGACGTCGAGGTGC
CCGAAGGACCGCGCACCTGGTGCATGACCCGCAAGCCCGGTGCCTGAGTTCGCGTCTGGAACAATCAACC
TCTGGATTACAAAATTTGTGAAAGATTGACTGGTATTCTTAACTATGTTGCTCCTTTTACGCTATGTGGA
TACGCTGCTTTAATGCCTTTGTATCATGCTATTGCTTCCCGTATGGCTTTCATTTTCTCCTCCTTGTATA
AATCCTGGTTGCTGTCTCTTTATGAGGAGTTGTGGCCCGTTGTCAGGCAACGTGGCGTGGTGTGCACTGT
GTTTGCTGACGCAACCCCCACTGGTTGGGGCATTGCCACCACCTGTCAGCTCCTTTCCGGGACTTTCGCT
TTCCCCCTCCCTATTGCCACGGCGGAACTCATCGCCGCCTGCCTTGCCCGCTGCTGGACAGGGGCTCGGC
TGTTGGGCACTGACAATTCCGTGGTGTTGTCGGGGAAGCTGACGTCCTTTCCATGGCTGCTCGCCTGTGT
TGCCACCTGGATTCTGCGCGGGACGTCCTTCTGCTACGTCCCTTCGGCCCTCAATCCAGCGGACCTTCCT
TCCCGCGGCCTGCTGCCGGCTCTGCGGCCTCTTCCGCGTCTTCGCCTTCGCCCTCAGACGAGTCGGATCT
CCCTTTGGGCCGCCTCCCCGCCTGGAATTAATTCTGCAGTCGAGACCTAGAAAAACATGGAGCAATCACA
AGTAGCAATACAGCAGCTACCAATGCTGATTGTGCCTGGCTAGAAGCACAAGAGGAGGAGGAGGTGGGTT
TTCCAGTCACACCTCAGGTACCTTTAAGACCAATGACTTACAAGGCAGCTGTAGATCTTAGCCACTTTTT
AAAAGAAAAGAGGGGACTGGAAGGGCTAATTCACTCCCAACGAAGACAAGATCTGCTTTTTGCTTGTACT
GGGTCTCTCTGGTTAGACCAGATCTGAGCCTGGGAGCTCTCTGGCTAACTAGGGAACCCACTGCTTAAGC
CTCAATAAAGCTTGCCTTGAGTGCTTCAAGTAGTGTGTGCCCGTCTGTTGTGTGACTCTGGTAACTAGAG
ATCCCTCAGACCCTTTTAGTCAGTGTGGAAAATCTCTAGCAGTAGTAGTTCATGTCATCTTATTATTCAG
TATTTATAACTTGCAAAGAAATGAATATCAGAGAGTGAGAGGCCTTGACATTGTTTAAACCCGCTGATCA
GCCTCGACTGTGCCTTCTAGTTGCCAGCCATCTGTTGTTTGCCCCTCCCCCGTGCCTTCCTTGACCCTGG
AAGGTGCCACTCCCACTGTCCTTTCCTAATAAAATGAGGAAATTGCATCGCATTGTCTGAGTAGGTGTCA
TTCTATTCTGGGGGGTGGGGTGGGGCAGGACAGCAAGGGGGAGGATTGGGAAGACAATAGCAGGCATGCT
GGGGATGCGGTGGGCTCTATGGCTTCTGAGGCGGAAAGAACCAGCTGGGGCTCTAGGGGGTATCCCC
[124 nt withheld, positions 8538-8661]
C
[91 nt withheld, positions 8663-8753]
A
[49 nt withheld, positions 8755-8803]
CCTTTGACGTTGGAGTCCACGTTCTTT
[37 nt withheld, positions 8831-8867]
ACCCTATCTCGGTCTATTCTTTTGATTTATAAGGGATTTTGCCGATTTCGGCCTATTGGTTAAAAAATGA
GCTGATTTAACAAAAATTTAACGCGAATTAATTCTGTGGAATGTGTGTCAGTTAGGGTGTGGAAAGTCCC
CAGGCTCCCCAGCAGGCAGAAGTATGCAAAGCATGCATCTCAATTAGTCAGCAACCAGGTGTGGAAAGTC
CCCAGGCTCCCCAGCAGGCAGAAGTATGCAAAGCATGCATCTCAATTAGTCAGCAACCATAGTCCCGCCC
CTAACTCCGCCCATCCCGCCCCTAACTCCGCCCAGTTCCGCCCATTCTCCGCCCCATGGCTGACTAATTT
TTTTTATTTATGCAGAGGCCGAGGCCGCCTCTGCCTCTGAGCTATTCCAGAAGTAGTGAGGAGGCTTTTT
TGGAGGCCTAGGCTTTTGCAAAAAGCTCCCGGGAGCTTGTATATCCATTTTCGGATCTGATCAGCACGTG
ATGAAAAAGCCTGAACTCACCGCGACGTCTGTCGAGAAGTTTCTGATCGAAAAGTTCGACAGCGTCTCCG
ACCTGATGCAGCTCTCGGAGGGCGAAGAATCTCGTGCTTTCAGCTTCGATGTAGGAGGGCGTGGATATGT
CCTGCGGGTAAATAGCTGCGCCGATGGTTTCTACAAAGATCGTTATGTTTATCGGCACTTTGCATCGGCC
GCGCTCCCGATTCCGGAAGTGCTTGACATTGGGGAATTAATTCAGCGAGAGCCTGACCTATTGCATCTCC
CGCCGTGCACAGGGTGTCACGTTGCAAGACCTGCCTGAAACCGAACTGCCCGCTGTTCTGCAGCCGGTCG
CGGAGGCCATGGATGCGATCGCTGCGGCCGATCTTAGCCAGACGAGCGGGTTCGGCCCATTCGGACCGCA
AGGAATCGGTCAATACACTACATGGCGTGATTTCATATGCGCGATTGCTGATCCCCATGTGTATCACTGG
CAAACTGTGATGGACGACACCGTCAGTGCGTCCGTCGCGCAGGCTCTCGATGAGCTGATGCTTTGGGCCG
AGGACTGCCCCGAAGTCCGGCACCTCGTGCACGCGGATTTCGGCTCCAACAATGTCCTGACGGACAATGG
CCGCATAACAGCGGTCATTGACTGGAGCGAGGCGATGTTCGGGGATTCCCAATACGAGGTCGCCAACATC
TTCTTCTGGAGGCCGTGGTTGGCTTGTATGGAGCAGCAGACGCGCTACTTCGAGCGGAGGCATCCGGAGC
TTGCAGGATCGCCGCGGCTCCGGGCGTATATGCTCCGCATTGGTCTTGACCAACTCTATCAGAGCTTGGT
TGACGGCAATTTCGATGATGCAGCTTGGGCGCAGGGTCGATGCGACGCAATCGTCCGATCCGGAGCCGGG
ACTGTCGGGCGTACACAAATCGCCCGCAGAAGCGCGGCCGTCTGGACCGATGGCTGTGTAGAAGTACTCG
CCGATAGTGGAAACCGACGCCCCAGCACTCGTCCGAGGGCAAAGGAATAGCACGTGCTACGAGATTTCGA
TTCCACCGCCGCCTTCTATGAAAGGTTGGGCTTCGGAATCGTTTTCCGGGACGCCGGCTGGATGATCCTC
CAGCGCGGGGATCTCATGCTGGAGTTCTTCGCCCACCCCAACTTGTTTATTGCAGCTTATAATGGTTACA
AATAAAGCAATAGCATCACAAATTTCACAAATAAAGCATTTTTTTCACTGCATTCTAGTTGTGGTTTGTC
CAAACTCATCAATGTATCTTATCATGTCTGTATACCGTCGACCTCTAGCTAGAGCTTGGCGTAATCATGG
TCATAGCTGTTTCCTGTGTGAAATTGTTATCCGCTCACAATTCCACACAACATACGAGCCGGAAGCATAA
AGTGTAAAGCCTGGGGTGCCTAATGAGTGAGCTAACTCACATTAATTGCGTTGCGCTCACTGCCCGCTTT
CCAGTCGGGAAACCTGTCGTGCCAGCTGCATTAATGAATCGGCCAACGCGCGGGGAGAGGCGGTTTGCGT
ATTGGGCGCTCTTCCGCTTCCTCGCTCACTGACTCGCTGCGCTCGGTCGTTCGGCTGCGGCGAGCGGTAT
CAGCTCACTCAAAGGCGGTAATACGGTTATCCACAGAATCAGGGGATAACGCAGGAAAGAACATGTGAGC
AAAAGGCCAGCAAAAGGCCAGGAACCGTAAAAAGGCCGCGTTGCTGGCGTTTTTCCATAGGCTCCGCCCC
CCTGACGAGCATCACAAAAATCGACGCTCAAGTCAGAGGTGGCGAAACCCGACAGGACTATAAAGATACC
AGGCGTTTCCCCCTGGAAGCTCCCTCGTGCGCTCTCCTGTTCCGACCCTGCCGCTTACCGGATACCTGTC
CGCCTTTCTCCCTTCGGGAAGCGTGGCGCTTTCTCATAGCTCACGCTGTAGGTATCTCAGTTCGGTGTAG
GTCGTTCGCTCCAAGCTGGGCTGTGTGCACGAACCCCCCGTTCAGCCCGACCGCTGCGCCTTATCCGGTA
ACTATCGTCTTGAGTCCAACCCGGTAAGACACGACTTATCGCCACTGGCAGCAGCCACTGGTAACAGGAT
TAGCAGAGCGAGGTATGTAGGCGGTGCTACAGAGTTCTTGAAGTGGTGGCCTAACTACGGCTACACTAGA
AGAACAGTATTTGGTATCTGCGCTCTGCTGAAGCCAGTTACCTTCGGAAAAAGAGTTGGTAGCTCTTGAT
CCGGCAAACAAACCACCGCTGGTAGCGGTGGTTTTTTTGTTTGCAAGCAGCAGATTACGCGCAGAAAAAA
AGGATCTCAAGAAGATCCTTTGATCTTTTCTACGGGGTCTGACGCTCAGTGGAACGAAAACTCACGTTAA
GGGATTTTGGTCATGAGATTATCAAAAAGGATCTTCACCTAGATCCTTTTAAATTAAAAATGAAGTTTTA
AATCAATCTAAAGTATATATGAGTAAACTTGGTCTGACAGTTACCAATGCTTAATCAGTGAGGCACCTAT
CTCAGCGATCTGTCTATTTCGTTCATCCATAGTTGCCTGACTCCCCGTCGTGTAGATAACTACGATACGG
GAGGGCTTACCATCTGGCCCCAGTGCTGCAATGATACCGCGAGACCCACGCTCACCGGCTCCAGATTTAT
CAGCAATAAACCAGCCAGCCGGAAGGGCCGAGCGCAGAAGTGGTCCTGCAACTTTATCCGCCTCCATCCA
GTCTATTAATTGTTGCCGGGAAGCTAGAGTAAGTAGTTCGCCAGTTAATAGTTTGCGCAACGTTGTTGCC
ATTGCTACAGGCATCGTGGTGTCACGCTCGTCGTTTGGTATGGCTTCATTCAGCTCCGGTTCCCAACGAT
CAAGGCGAGTTACATGATCCCCCATGTTGTGCAAAAAAGCGGTTAGCTCCTTCGGTCCTCCGATCGTTGT
CAGAAGTAAGTTGGCCGCAGTGTTATCACTCATGGTTATGGCAGCACTGCATAATTCTCTTACTGTCATG
CCATCCGTAAGATGCTTTTCTGTGACTGGTGAGTACTCAACCAAGTCATTCTGAGAATAGTGTATGCGGC
GACCGAGTTGCTCTTGCCCGGCGTCAATACGGGATAATACCGCGCCACATAGCAGAACTTTAAAAGTGCT
CATCATTGGAAAACGTTCTTCGGGGCGAAAACTCTCAAGGATCTTACCGCTGTTGAGATCCAGTTCGATG
TAACCCACTCGTGCACCCAACTGATCTTCAGCATCTTTTACTTTCACCAGCGTTTCTGGGTGAGCAAAAA
CAGGAAGGCAAAATGCCGCAAAAAAGGGAATAAGGGCGACACGGAAATGTTGAATACTCATACTCTTCCT
TTTTCAATATTATTGAAGCATTTATCAGGGTTATTGTCTCATGAGCGGATACATATTTGAATGTATTTAG
AAAAATAAACAAATAGGGGTTCCGCGCACATTTCCCCGAAAAGTGCCACCTGACGTCGACGGATCGGGAG
ATCAACTTGTTTATTGCAGCTTATAATGGTTACAAATAAAGCAATAGCATCACAAATTTCACAAATAAAG
CATTTTTTTCACTGCATTCTAGTTGTGGTTTGTCCAAACTCATCAATGTATCTTATCATGTCTGGATCAA
CTGGATAACTCAAGCTAACCAAAATCATCCCAAACTTCCCACCCCATACCCTATTACCACTGCCAATTAC
CTGTGGTTTCATTTACTCTAAACCTGTGATTCCTCTGAATTATTTTCATTTTAAAGAAATTGTATTTGTT
AAATATGTACTACAAACTTAGTAGT
