>Addgene plasmid #82518 | pTRIPZ (M)-HT-NLS | addgene partial sequence | sequence record 164743 | LNCX 5'-AGCTCGTTTAGTGAACCGTCAGATC-3'
CACCATGGCAGAAATCGGTACTGGCTTTCCATTCGACCCCCATTATGTGGAAGTCCTGGGCGAGCGCATG
CACTACGTCGATGTTGGTCCGCGCGATGGCACCCCTGTGCTGTTCCTGCACGGTAACCCGACCTCCTCCT
ACGTGTGGCGCAACATCATCCCGCATGTTGCACCGACCCATCGCTGCATTGCTCCAGACCTGATCGGTAT
GGGCAAATCCGACAAACCAGACCTGGGTTATTTCTTCGACGACCACGTCCGCTTCATGGATGCCTTCATC
GAAGCCCTGGGTCTGGAAGAGGTCGTCCTGGTCATTCACGACTGGGGCTCCGCTCTGGGTTTCCACTGGG
CCAAGCGCAATCCAGAGCGCGTCAAAGGTATTGCATTTATGGAGTTCATCCGCCCTATCCCGACCTGGGA
CGAATGGCCAGAATTTGCCCGCGAGACCTTCCAGGCCTTCCGCACCACCGACGTCGGCCGCAAGCTGATC
ATCGATCAGAACGTTTTTATCGAGGGTACGCTGCCGATGGGTGTCGTCCGCCCGCTGACTGAAGTCGAGA
TGGACCATTACCGCGAGCCGTTCCTGAATCCTGTTGACCGCGAGCCACTGTGGCGCTTCCCAAACGAGCT
GCCAATCGCCGGTGAGCCAGCGAACATCGTCGCGCTGGTCGAAGAATACATGGACTGGCTGCACCAGTCC
CCTGTCCCGAAGCTGCTGTTCTGGGGCACCCCAGGCGTTCTGATCCCACCGGCCGAAGCCGCTCGCCTGG
CCAAAAGCCTGCCTAACTGCAAGGCTGTGGACATCGGCCCGGGTCTGAATCTGCTGCAAGAAGACAACCC
GGACCTGATCGGCAGCGAGATCGCGCGCTGGCTGTCGACGCTCGAGATTTCCGGCGCGAATTCCTGCAGG
CCCAAGAAAAAACGCAAGGTGGAAGATCCTAAGAAAAAGCGGAAAGTGGACTGAACGCGTGGCCTCCGCG
CCGGGTTTTGGCGCCTCC
