>Addgene plasmid #82518 | pTRIPZ (M)-HT-NLS | addgene partial sequence | sequence record 164744 | hUBCpro-R 5'-CTAAGGCCGAGTCTTATGAGCAG-3'
AGCGTCCGGGCGGAAGGATCAGGACGCTCGCTGCGCCCTTCGTCTGACGTGGCAGCGCTCGCCGTGAGGA
GGGGGGCGCCCGCGGGAGGCGCCAAAACCCGGCGCGGAGGCCACGCGTTCAGTCCACTTTCCGCTTTTTC
TTAGGATCTTCCACCTTGCGTTTTTTCTTGGGCCTGCAGGAATTCGCGCCGGAAATCTCGAGCGTCGACA
GCCAGCGCGCGATCTCGCTGCCGATCAGGTCCGGGTTGTCTTCTTGCAGCAGATTCAGACCCGGGCCGAT
GTCCACAGCCTTGCAGTTAGGCAGGCTTTTGGCCAGGCGAGCGGCTTCGGCCGGTGGGATCAGAACGCCT
GGGGTGCCCCAGAACAGCAGCTTCGGGACAGGGGACTGGTGCAGCCAGTCCATGTATTCTTCGACCAGCG
CGACGATGTTCGCTGGCTCACCGGCGATTGGCAGCTCGTTTGGGAAGCGCCACAGTGGCTCGCGGTCAAC
AGGATTCAGGAACGGCTCGCGGTAATGGTCCATCTCGACTTCAGTCAGCGGGCGGACGACACCCATCGGC
AGCGTACCCTCGATAAAAACGTTCTGATCGATGATCAGCTTGCGGCCGACGTCGGTGGTGCGGAAGGCCT
GGAAGGTCTCGCGGGCAAATTCTGGCCATTCGTCCCAGGTCGGGATAGGGCGGATGAACTCCATAAATGC
AATACCTTTGACGCGCTCTGGATTGCGCTTGGCCCAGTGGAAACCCAGAGCGGAGCCCCAGTCGTGAATG
ACCAGGACGACCTCTTCCAGACCCAGGGCTTCGATGAAGGCATCCATGAAGCGGACGTGGTCGTCGAAGA
AATAACCCAGGTCTGGTTTGTCGGATTTGCCCATACCGATCAGGTCTGGAGCAATGCAGCGATGGGTCGG
TGCAACATGCGGGATGATGTTGCGCCACACGTAGGAGGAGGTCGGGTTACCGTGCAGGAACAGCACAGGG
G
